>Addgene plasmid #145642 | pGBW-m4046790 | depositor full sequence | sequence record 287819 | Full Sequence
GATCTCGATCCCGCGAAATTAATACGACTCACTATAGGGGAATTGTGAGCGGATAACAATTCCCCTCTAG
AAATAATTTTGTTTAACTTTAAGAAGGAGACTCTTCTATGGCCATTGCGAGCGAATTTTCAAGTCTTCCA
TCCTATGCTGCATTCGCTACTGCACAAGAGGCTTACGAACAGGCGGTGGCCAACGGCGACTCGGAAGTCG
TTCTGAAGAAACTGAAAAAATCTTTAAATGTTGCGAAAAGCGAATTTGATCGTGACGCTGCGATGCAGCG
CAAGTTGGAGAAAATGGCTGATCAGGCAATGACGCAAATGTACAAACAGGCTCGTTCCGAAGACAAAAGG
GCCAAAGTAACCTCTGCTATGCAGACCATGCTGTTCACAATGCTGCGCAAGCTGGATAACGACGCGCTCA
ACAACATCATCAACAATGCACGTGATGGTTGCGTACCTCTCAACATTATCCCGCTTACTACTGCTGCAAA
ACTGATGGTGGTTATACCGGACTACAACACCTATAAGAACACCTGTGATGGGACGACTTTCACCTACGCC
AGCGCACTGTGGGAAATCCAGCAGGTTGTCGATGCTGACAGTAAAATCGTTCAGCTGAGCGAGATTTCTA
TGGACAATTCTCCGAACCTGGCGTGGCCACTGATCGTAACTGCTCTGCGTGCGAATAGCGCGGTCAAATT
ACAAGAGAACCTGTACTTTCAAAGCGACTACAAGGATGATGATGACAAATAACCGGCTTATCGGTCAGTT
TCACCTGATTTACGTAAAAACCCGCTTCGGCGGGTTTTTGCTTTTGGAGGGGCAGAAAGATGAATGACTG
TCCACGACGCTATACCCAAAAGAAATTGAGATCCTTTTTTTCTGCGCGTAATCTGCTGCTTGCAAACAAA
AAAACCACCGCTACCAGCGGTGGTTTGTTTGCCGGATCAAGAGCTACCAACTCTTTTTCCGAAGGTAACT
GGCTTCAGCAGAGCGCAGATACCAAATACTGTTCTTCTAGTGTAGCCGTAGTTAGGCCACCACTTCAAGA
ACTCTGTAGCACCGCCTACATACCTCGCTCTGCTAATCCTGTTACCAGTGGCTGCTGCCAGTGGCGATAA
GTCGTGTCTTACCGGGTTGGACTCAAGACGATAGTTACCGGATAAGGCGCAGCGGTCGGGCTGAACGGGG
GGTTCGTGCACACAGCCCAGCTTGGAGCGAACGACCTACACCGAACTGAGATACCTACAGCGTGAGCTAT
GAGAAAGCGCCACGCTTCCCGAAGGGAGAAAGGCGGACAGGTATCCGGTAAGCGGCAGGGTCGGAACAGG
AGAGCGCACGAGGGAGCTTCCAGGGGGAAACGCCTGGTATCTTTATAGTCCTGTCGGGTTTCGCCACCTC
TGACTTGAGCGTCGATTTTTGTGATGCTCGTCAGGGGGGCGGAGCCTATGGAAATTGATCGGGCACGTAA
GAGGTTCCAACTTTCACCATAATGAAATAAGATCACTACCGGGCGTATTTTTTGAGTTATCGAGATTTTC
AGGAGCTAAGGAAGCTAAAATGGAGAAAAAAATCACTGGATATACCACCGTTGATATATCCCAATGGCAT
CGTAAAGAACATTTTGAGGCATTTCAGTCAGTTGCTCAATGTACCTATAACCAGACCGTTCAGCTGGATA
TTACGGCCTTTTTAAAGACCGTAAAGAAAAATAAGCACAAGTTTTATCCGGCCTTTATTCACATTCTTGC
CCGCCTGATGAATGCTCATCCGGAATTTCGTATGGCAATGAAAGACGGTGAGCTGGTGATATGGGATAGT
GTTCACCCTTGTTACACCGTTTTCCATGAGCAAACTGAAACGTTTTCATCGCTCTGGAGTGAATACCACG
ACGATTTCCGGCAGTTTCTACACATATATTCGCAAGATGTGGCGTGTTACGGTGAAAACCTGGCCTATTT
CCCTAAAGGGTTTATTGAGAATATGTTTTTCGTTTCAGCCAATCCCTGGGTGAGTTTCACCAGTTTTGAT
TTAAACGTGGCCAATATGGACAACTTCTTCGCCCCCGTTTTCACCATGGGCAAATATTATACGCAAGGCG
ACAAGGTGCTGATGCCGCTGGCGATTCAGGTTCATCATGCCGTTTGTGATGGCTTCCATGTCGGCAGAAT
GCTTAATGAATTACAACAGTACTGCGATGAGTGGCAGGGCGGGGCGTAATTTGATATCGAGCTCGCTTGG
ACTCCTGTTGATAGATCCAGTAATGACCTCAGAACTCCATCTGGATTTGTTCAGAACGCTCGGTTGCCGC
CGGGCGTTTTTTATTGGT
Features (pLannotate 1.2.2; 9 found; start..end, strand, type, name):
     20..38      +  promoter       T7 promoter: promoter for bacteriophage T7 RNA polymerase
     39..63      +  protein_bind   lac operator: The lac repressor binds to the lac operator to inhibit transcription in E. coli. This inhibition can be relieved by adding lactose or isopropyl-β-D-thiogalactopyranoside (IPTG). lac repressor encoded by lacI
     78..100     +  RBS            RBS: efficient ribosome binding site from bacteriophage T7 gene 10 (Olins and Rangwala, 1989)
    111..710     +  CDS            R1A_SARS2 (fragment): Experimental evidence at protein level: Swiss-Prot protein existence level 1. [Non-structural protein 10]: Plays a pivotal role in viral transcription by stimulating both nsp14 3'-5' exoribonuclease and nsp16 2'-O-methyltransferase activities. Therefore plays an essential role in viral mRNAs cap methylation. From Severe acute respiratory syndrome coronavirus 2 (2019-nCoV) (SARS-CoV-2).
    725..748     +  CDS            3xFLAG (fragment): three tandem FLAG® epitope tags, followed by an enterokinase cleavage site
    866..1454    +  rep_origin     ori: high-copy-number ColE1/pMB1/pBR322/pUC origin of replication
   1462..1559    +  promoter       cat promoter: promoter of the E. coli cat gene encoding chloramphenicol acetyltransferase
   1560..2216    +  CDS            cat: CAT_ECOLX - Experimental evidence at protein level: Swiss-Prot protein existence level 1. This enzyme is an effector of chloramphenicol resistance in bacteria. From Escherichia coli. This protein is used as a marker in many commonly used cloning vectors, such as pACYC184.
   2290..2324    +  terminator     lambda t0 terminator: minimal transcription terminator from phage lambda (Scholtissek and Grosse, 1987)
