[The description below was written by a language model from this plasmid's Addgene catalogue record and pLannotate feature annotations shown in this document.]
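Description:
pGBW-m4046790 is a compact bacterial expression plasmid of about 2.3 kb for producing the SARS-CoV-2 non-structural protein nsp8 in Escherichia coli. Its minimal backbone has a high-copy ColE1/pUC-type origin of replication and a chloramphenicol acetyltransferase (cat) gene driven by its own promoter, so the plasmid is maintained under chloramphenicol selection. A lambda t0 terminator lies downstream of the marker.

The expression cassette starts with a T7 promoter followed directly by a lac operator, then the efficient ribosome binding site from phage T7 gene 10 and an ATG start codon. Transcription therefore requires T7 RNA polymerase from the host and can be repressed by lac repressor and relieved with IPTG. No lacI gene is annotated on the plasmid, so the repressor would have to come from the host strain. The insert of roughly 600 bp encodes nsp8, a mature cleavage product of the ORF1ab replicase polyprotein, and has been codon-recoded for E. coli. The automated annotation matches this region to a fragment of the SARS-CoV-2 replicase polyprotein 1a. The functional text attached to that hit describes nsp10, but this is generic polyprotein annotation and does not describe this insert. According to the record, the backbone supplies a C-terminal TEV-cleavable FLAG tag. The feature table detects a short FLAG-related segment just after the coding region, while the TEV site is not separately annotated.

The construct suits inducible recombinant production of nsp8, with FLAG-based detection or affinity purification and optional tag removal by TEV protease.
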