Addgene plasmid #145642: pGBW-m4046790
Purpose: Bacterial Expression plasmid for SARS-CoV-2 nsp8
Depositing lab: Ginkgo Bioworks & Benjie Chen. Depositing organization: Ginkgo Bioworks.
Backbone
  Vector backbone: ori-013 - marker | cmR
  Backbone size w/o insert (bp): 1462
  Vector type: Bacterial Expression
Growth in bacteria
  Bacterial resistance: Chloramphenicol, 25 μg/mL
  Growth temperature: 30°C
  Growth strain: DH5alpha
  Copy number: High Copy
Gene/Insert
  Gene/Insert name: SARS-CoV-2 nsp8
  Species: Escherichia coli str. K-12 substr. MG1655; Severe acute respiratory syndrome coronavirus 2
  Insert size (bp): 593
  Mutation: Escherichia coli recode 1
  Entrez Gene: ORF1ab (a.k.a. GU280_gp01)
  Promoter: Promoter | pT7 ; Operator | lacO ; RBS | T7_rbs ; Start Codon | ATG
  Tag / fusion protein: Cleavable TEV;FLAG_2 (C terminal on backbone)
  Cloning method: Unknown
Resource information
  A portion of this plasmid was derived from a plasmid made by: GinkgoBioworks
Depositor comments: NCBI Reference Sequence: YP_009725304.1
How to cite: pGBW-m4046790 was a gift from Ginkgo Bioworks & Benjie Chen (Addgene plasmid # 145642 ; http://n2t.net/addgene:145642 ; RRID:Addgene_145642)
